>Addgene plasmid #86819 | pCDNA3.1(-) + SLNCR1 _462-699 | addgene full sequence | sequence record 173322 | Addgene NGS Result
GTGATGCGGTTTTGGCAGTACATCAATGGGCGTGGATAGCGGTTTGACTCACGGGGATTTCCAAGTCTCC
ACCCCATTGACGTCAATGGGAGTTTGTTTTGGCACCAAAATCAACGGGACTTTCCAAAATGTCGTAACAA
CTCCGCCCCATTGACGCAAATGGGCGGTAGGCGTGTACGGTGGGAGGTCTATATAAGCAGAGCTCTCTGG
CTAACTAGAGAACCCACTGCTTACTGGCTTATCGAAATTAATACGACTCACTATAGGGAGACCCAAGCTG
GCTAGCGTTTAAACGGGCCCTCTAGACTCGAGCGGCCGCCACTGTGCTGGATATCTGCAGAATTCCACCA
CACTGGACTAGTGGATCCGAGCTCGGTACCAAGCTTCCCGGGATACTTAGGATCCAGGGCGCGCAGGCGG
CGCGGGTGCGCGGTGCGGCGCTGGTATCCAGAGGACGCGGTCACCGCCTCTGGCATTTGTCGTTCTGCGC
TTCTCCGCAAGGACCCTCTGTTAGGCAGGCGCCCACCGTAAGCCTCCCGGGCCTTGTGAACCTGCAAACC
CAAGTCTGAGAGACGATCCGCCTTCAGCGCTTTCCAGCTTGGCAGAGAGGCTTTCCCGGCGGGGATCTTT
GGTTGGCGCTGGCGATGCGCGGGGAAGAAAGGCGAGGAGCGGCGTCCAGGCTGGGTGATGTCCCAGCACG
AGTAGGCGGGATGCGCTCGCTTGGTCCTCCGGGCGCCCGGTCCCTGCCCGCGTCGCGCGCCCACCCCTGG
GGACGAGAAGGCGGCCGCCTGAGGACCCCCGCCCGCGACCTCCGCGAGTCTGGAGCGCAGAGGACAGGGT
CTGGCTGCTCTTTGGCCTTGGATGGAGTGGAATCAGAGGTTTCTGGCTGACTCGGTGGGTGCTTTGAACC
AGGAAAGGACAAGAAAGAGGATGGGAAGGACTGATCCACATTCCCACCAGGAAGTTTAGCAGAACCCCCG
CGTGCCACCTGGACCCCTTGGAAGGACCTGGCTCAGGCTGGACCACCTCTTGAGAGGCAGGAGCTCTGGA
TTTGATCAAGAATTCTTTGCTGAGCATGGTGCCTCATGCCTATAATCCCAACACTTTGGGAGGCCAGTGT
GGGAGGATCTCTTGAGCCCAGGAGTTCAAGACTAGCCTGGGCAACACAGAGAGACCCCATCTCTAAAATA
ATAATAATAATAAAATAAAAAATTAGCAGGGCATGGTGGCATGTGCCTGTAGTCCCAGCTACCCAGGAGG
CTGAGGCAAGAGGATGGCTGGAGCCTGGGATGTTGAGGCTGCAATGAACTGTGATTACCCCACTGCACTC
CAGCCTGGGCAAAAGAGCGAGAGACCCTGTCTCAAATAATAATAATAATAATAATCTTATTTTGGAGAAT
AAAGAGACCTCTGGATTTGAGGTGCCATTTGGGTAGAAAGAAAAGACGTTTACACCGAGAAATAGTCTGT
GTTGCCCTGAAGGAGCAGAGGGATGCATCGCTGGAGGTGACCTACAGTTGAAGAAGACTCATTATGACAG
ACCTTGTCCTTCTTCCTTGTGGAAAGTGTTTCCTCTGCTGCTACTGCTCATGAGACTCTTCCCCCTCCCT
GTCCCAGGGAACCAAAGGGCTTTCTACCACACCCTTTCTTGCCCCCCGCCTCCCATGTCTGCTGTGCCTT
TGTACTCAGCAATTCTTGTTTGCTCCATTATCTTCCAGCCGGATACAGAGTGAATAGTTAACCACACTTA
GGTCAAATAGGATCTAAATTTTTGTTCCTGCTCCGTGTAAAGAGGCCAGTGTTTGTGTGTTGCAAGCAGC
CTTGGAATAGTAACTCTTCTCATTTGTTTGGGATCTGGCCACCAAGTTCCAGAATGATACACGGATCAGT
GCAGAAGTTCATCAGGCTCTCGGACCTTAGGGCTGTTGGAGAAGGCTTCAGCAGCAGAACTGATGGTGAA
GGCTCGTGTTCTCCATCCTCAACTTTCTTTGCTTCGATCATACACAAGAATACATTTGGAAGGGCAAAAA
ATGAACACTGTCGTTCATTGCAGCCGTGTTTTGTGACACAGATGCACAGTCTGCTGTGAAGACCTTCTCT
CAAGTGGCATTTGGGAGTCCATGCCAGATCATGGTGCTTCATGAGAGACTGACAGCTATCAGGGGTTGTG
GCACTTAGTGAGGACTCTCCTCCCCCAGTGTGTGCTGATGACACATACACACCTGACAATAGCTTGAGTC
TTCTCTGTTCCTTTTACTCTGTAGCCAACATACACATGATTTAAAACCCTTTCTAAATATCTATCATGGT
TCATCCTTGTCCAAATGCAGAGTCAGAGCTATTTGTACTTCATTATTATTTCCAAGGCGAATAGTTGGCT
TTCTTTTTGCAAAAATAATTAAAGTTTTTGTATGTTGCAGTTGCTCTAGATAAGTATCACGTGAAGCTTA
AGTTTAAACCGCTGATCAGCCTCGACTGTGCCTTCTAGTTGCCAGCCATCTGTTGTTTGCCCCTCCCCCG
TGCCTTCCTTGACCCTGGAAGGTGCCACTCCCACTGTCCTTTCCTAATAAAATGAGGAAATTGCATCGCA
TTGTCTGAGTAGGTGTCATTCTATTCTGGGGGGTGGGGTGGGGCAGGACAGCAAGGGGGAGGATTGGGAA
GACAATAGCAGGCATGCTGGGGATGCGGTGGGCTCTATGGCTTCTGAGGCGGAAAGAACCAGCTGGGGCT
CTAGGGGGTATCCCC
[124 nt withheld, positions 2746-2869]
C
[91 nt withheld, positions 2871-2961]
A
[49 nt withheld, positions 2963-3011]
CCTTTGACGTTGGAGTCCACGTTCTTT
[37 nt withheld, positions 3039-3075]
ACCCTATCTCGGTCTATTCTTTTGATTTATAAGGGATTTTGCCGATTTCGGCCTATTGGTTAAAAAATGA
GCTGATTTAACAAAAATTTAACGCGAATTAATTCTGTGGAATGTGTGTCAGTTAGGGTGTGGAAAGTCCC
CAGGCTCCCCAGCAGGCAGAAGTATGCAAAGCATGCATCTCAATTAGTCAGCAACCAGGTGTGGAAAGTC
CCCAGGCTCCCCAGCAGGCAGAAGTATGCAAAGCATGCATCTCAATTAGTCAGCAACCATAGTCCCGCCC
CTAACTCCGCCCATCCCGCCCCTAACTCCGCCCAGTTCCGCCCATTCTCCGCCCCATGGCTGACTAATTT
TTTTTATTTATGCAGAGGCCGAGGCCGCCTCTGCCTCTGAGCTATTCCAGAAGTAGTGAGGAGGCTTTTT
TGGAGGCCTAGGCTTTTGCAAAAAGCTCCCGGGAGCTTGTATATCCATTTTCGGATCTGATCAAGAGACA
GGATGAGGATCGTTTCGCATGATTGAACAAGATGGATTGCACGCAGGTTCTCCGGCCGCTTGGGTGGAGA
GGCTATTCGGCTATGACTGGGCACAACAGACAATCGGCTGCTCTGATGCCGCCGTGTTCCGGCTGTCAGC
GCAGGGGCGCCCGGTTCTTTTTGTCAAGACCGACCTGTCCGGTGCCCTGAATGAACTGCAGGACGAGGCA
GCGCGGCTATCGTGGCTGGCCACGACGGGCGTTCCTTGCGCAGCTGTGCTCGACGTTGTCACTGAAGCGG
GAAGGGACTGGCTGCTATTGGGCGAAGTGCCGGGGCAGGATCTCCTGTCATCTCACCTTGCTCCTGCCGA
GAAAGTATCCATCATGGCTGATGCAATGCGGCGGCTGCATACGCTTGATCCGGCTACCTGCCCATTCGAC
CACCAAGCGAAACATCGCATCGAGCGAGCACGTACTCGGATGGAAGCCGGTCTTGTCGATCAGGATGATC
TGGACGAAGAGCATCAGGGGCTCGCGCCAGCCGAACTGTTCGCCAGGCTCAAGGCGCGCATGCCCGACGG
CGAGGATCTCGTCGTGACCCATGGCGATGCCTGCTTGCCGAATATCATGGTGGAAAATGGCCGCTTTTCT
GGATTCATCGACTGTGGCCGGCTGGGTGTGGCGGACCGCTATCAGGACATAGCGTTGGCTACCCGTGATA
TTGCTGAAGAGCTTGGCGGCGAATGGGCTGACCGCTTCCTCGTGCTTTACGGTATCGCCGCTCCCGATTC
GCAGCGCATCGCCTTCTATCGCCTTCTTGACGAGTTCTTCTGAGCGGGACTCTGGGGTTCGAAATGACCG
ACCAAGCGACGCCCAACCTGCCATCACGAGATTTCGATTCCACCGCCGCCTTCTATGAAAGGTTGGGCTT
CGGAATCGTTTTCCGGGACGCCGGCTGGATGATCCTCCAGCGCGGGGATCTCATGCTGGAGTTCTTCGCC
CACCCCAACTTGTTTATTGCAGCTTATAATGGTTACAAATAAAGCAATAGCATCACAAATTTCACAAATA
AAGCATTTTTTTCACTGCATTCTAGTTGTGGTTTGTCCAAACTCATCAATGTATCTTATCATGTCTGTAT
ACCGTCGACCTCTAGCTAGAGCTTGGCGTAATCATGGTCATAGCTGTTTCCTGTGTGAAATTGTTATCCG
CTCACAATTCCACACAACATACGAGCCGGAAGCATAAAGTGTAAAGCCTGGGGTGCCTAATGAGTGAGCT
AACTCACATTAATTGCGTTGCGCTCACTGCCCGCTTTCCAGTCGGGAAACCTGTCGTGCCAGCTGCATTA
ATGAATCGGCCAACGCGCGGGGAGAGGCGGTTTGCGTATTGGGCGCTCTTCCGCTTCCTCGCTCACTGAC
TCGCTGCGCTCGGTCGTTCGGCTGCGGCGAGCGGTATCAGCTCACTCAAAGGCGGTAATACGGTTATCCA
CAGAATCAGGGGATAACGCAGGAAAGAACATGTGAGCAAAAGGCCAGCAAAAGGCCAGGAACCGTAAAAA
GGCCGCGTTGCTGGCGTTTTTCCATAGGCTCCGCCCCCCTGACGAGCATCACAAAAATCGACGCTCAAGT
CAGAGGTGGCGAAACCCGACAGGACTATAAAGATACCAGGCGTTTCCCCCTGGAAGCTCCCTCGTGCGCT
CTCCTGTTCCGACCCTGCCGCTTACCGGATACCTGTCCGCCTTTCTCCCTTCGGGAAGCGTGGCGCTTTC
TCATAGCTCACGCTGTAGGTATCTCAGTTCGGTGTAGGTCGTTCGCTCCAAGCTGGGCTGTGTGCACGAA
CCCCCCGTTCAGCCCGACCGCTGCGCCTTATCCGGTAACTATCGTCTTGAGTCCAACCCGGTAAGACACG
ACTTATCGCCACTGGCAGCAGCCACTGGTAACAGGATTAGCAGAGCGAGGTATGTAGGCGGTGCTACAGA
GTTCTTGAAGTGGTGGCCTAACTACGGCTACACTAGAAGAACAGTATTTGGTATCTGCGCTCTGCTGAAG
CCAGTTACCTTCGGAAAAAGAGTTGGTAGCTCTTGATCCGGCAAACAAACCACCGCTGGTAGCGGTGGTT
TTTTTGTTTGCAAGCAGCAGATTACGCGCAGAAAAAAAGGATCTCAAGAAGATCCTTTGATCTTTTCTAC
GGGGTCTGACGCTCAGTGGAACGAAAACTCACGTTAAGGGATTTTGGTCATGAGATTATCAAAAAGGATC
TTCACCTAGATCCTTTTAAATTAAAAATGAAGTTTTAAATCAATCTAAAGTATATATGAGTAAACTTGGT
CTGACAGTTACCAATGCTTAATCAGTGAGGCACCTATCTCAGCGATCTGTCTATTTCGTTCATCCATAGT
TGCCTGACTCCCCGTCGTGTAGATAACTACGATACGGGAGGGCTTACCATCTGGCCCCAGTGCTGCAATG
ATACCGCGAGACCCACGCTCACCGGCTCCAGATTTATCAGCAATAAACCAGCCAGCCGGAAGGGCCGAGC
GCAGAAGTGGTCCTGCAACTTTATCCGCCTCCATCCAGTCTATTAATTGTTGCCGGGAAGCTAGAGTAAG
TAGTTCGCCAGTTAATAGTTTGCGCAACGTTGTTGCCATTGCTACAGGCATCGTGGTGTCACGCTCGTCG
TTTGGTATGGCTTCATTCAGCTCCGGTTCCCAACGATCAAGGCGAGTTACATGATCCCCCATGTTGTGCA
AAAAAGCGGTTAGCTCCTTCGGTCCTCCGATCGTTGTCAGAAGTAAGTTGGCCGCAGTGTTATCACTCAT
GGTTATGGCAGCACTGCATAATTCTCTTACTGTCATGCCATCCGTAAGATGCTTTTCTGTGACTGGTGAG
TACTCAACCAAGTCATTCTGAGAATAGTGTATGCGGCGACCGAGTTGCTCTTGCCCGGCGTCAATACGGG
ATAATACCGCGCCACATAGCAGAACTTTAAAAGTGCTCATCATTGGAAAACGTTCTTCGGGGCGAAAACT
CTCAAGGATCTTACCGCTGTTGAGATCCAGTTCGATGTAACCCACTCGTGCACCCAACTGATCTTCAGCA
TCTTTTACTTTCACCAGCGTTTCTGGGTGAGCAAAAACAGGAAGGCAAAATGCCGCAAAAAAGGGAATAA
GGGCGACACGGAAATGTTGAATACTCATACTCTTCCTTTTTCAATATTATTGAAGCATTTATCAGGGTTA
TTGTCTCATGAGCGGATACATATTTGAATGTATTTAGAAAAATAAACAAATAGGGGTTCCGCGCACATTT
CCCCGAAAAGTGCCACCTGACGTCGACGGATCGGGAGATCTCCCGATCCCCTATGGTGCACTCTCAGTAC
AATCTGCTCTGATGCCGCATAGTTAAGCCAGTATCTGCTCCCTGCTTGTGTGTTGGAGGTCGCTGAGTAG
TGCGCGAGCAAAATTTAAGCTACAACAAGGCAAGGCTTGACCGACAATTGCATGAAGAATCTGCTTAGGG
TTAGGCGTTTTGCGCTGCTTCGCGATGTACGGGCCAGATATACGCGTTGACATTGATTATTGACTAGTTA
TTAATAGTAATCAATTACGGGGTCATTAGTTCATAGCCCATATATGGAGTTCCGCGTTACATAACTTACG
GTAAATGGCCCGCCTGGCTGACCGCCCAACGACCCCCGCCCATTGACGTCAATAATGACGTATGTTCCCA
TAGTAACGCCAATAGGGACTTTCCATTGACGTCAATGGGTGGAGTATTTACGGTAAACTGCCCACTTGGC
AGTACATCAAGTGTATCATATGCCAAGTACGCCCCCTATTGACGTCAATGACGGTAAATGGCCCGCCTGG
CATTATGCCCAGTACATGACCTTATGGGACTTTCCTACTTGGCAGTACATCTACGTATTAGTCATCGCTA
TTACCATG
Features (pLannotate 1.2.2; 20 found; start..end, strand, type, name):
      1..204     +  promoter       CMV promoter: human cytomegalovirus (CMV) immediate early promoter
    200..233     +  LTR            5' LTR (truncated) (fragment): truncated 5' long terminal repeat (LTR) from HIV-1
    249..267     +  promoter       T7 promoter: promoter for bacteriophage T7 RNA polymerase
   1133..1354    -  CDS            C9orf85 (fragment): CI085_HUMAN - Experimental evidence at protein level: Swiss-Prot protein existence level 1. From Homo sapiens (Human).
   2476..2700    +  polyA_signal   bGH poly(A) signal: bovine growth hormone polyadenylation signal
   2704..2725    +  promoter       SV40 promoter (fragment): SV40 enhancer and early promoter
   2746..3174    +  rep_origin     f1 ori (sequence partly withheld): f1 bacteriophage origin of replication; arrow indicates direction of (+) strand synthesis
   3188..3517    +  promoter       SV40 promoter: SV40 enhancer and early promoter
   3584..4375    +  CDS            neo: KKA2_KLEPN - Also known as kan, nptII. Experimental evidence at protein level: Swiss-Prot protein existence level 1. Resistance to kanamycin, neomycin, paromomycin, ribostamycin, butirosin and gentamicin B. From Klebsiella pneumoniae.
   4399..4557    +  CDS            ble (fragment): BLE_KLEPN - Experimental evidence at protein level: Swiss-Prot protein existence level 1. Binding protein with a strong affinity to the bleomycin family of antibiotics. Binds to CL990; an antimitotic-antibiotic compound. From Klebsiella pneumoniae.
   4552..4673    +  polyA_signal   SV40 poly(A) signal: SV40 polyadenylation signal
   4746..4762    -  protein_bind   lac operator: The lac repressor binds to the lac operator to inhibit transcription in E. coli. This inhibition can be relieved by adding lactose or isopropyl-β-D-thiogalactopyranoside (IPTG). lac repressor encoded by lacI
   4770..4800    -  promoter       lac promoter: promoter for the E. coli lac operon
   4815..4836    -  protein_bind   CAP binding site: CAP binding activates transcription in the presence of cAMP. E. coli catabolite activator protein
   4849..4941    -  CDS            lacI (fragment): lac repressor; lacI; The lac repressor binds to the lac operator to inhibit transcription in E. coli. This inhibition can be relieved by adding lactose or isopropyl-β-D-thiogalactopyranoside (IPTG).
   5124..5712    -  rep_origin     ori: high-copy-number ColE1/pMB1/pBR322/pUC origin of replication
   5883..6743    -  CDS            AmpR: β-lactamase; bla; confers resistance to ampicillin, carbenicillin, and related antibiotics
   6744..6848    -  promoter       AmpR promoter: bla
   6907..6959    -  misc_feature   bom (fragment): basis of mobility region from pBR322
   7114..7493    +  enhancer       CMV enhancer: human cytomegalovirus immediate early enhancer
