[The description below was written by a language model from this plasmid's Addgene catalogue record and pLannotate feature annotations shown in this document.]
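Description:
pCDNA3.1(-) + SLNCR1 _462-699 is a mammalian expression plasmid built on the pCDNA3.1(-) backbone that carries a deletion variant of the human long noncoding RNA LINC00673, also known as SLNCR1. The name suggests that the region spanning positions 462–699 of the transcript has been removed, although the record describes it only as a "deletion construct" and does not define the coordinates further. The insert was cloned into a HindIII site that is retained at both ends. It sits between the human cytomegalovirus immediate-early enhancer/promoter and the bovine growth hormone polyadenylation signal, so the RNA is transcribed at high levels by RNA polymerase II and polyadenylated in transfected cells. A T7 promoter just upstream of the insert serves as a sequencing primer site and could support in vitro transcription.

The automated feature table does not annotate the lncRNA itself. The roughly 2.2 kb interval between the T7 promoter and the bGH signal presumably holds it. The short hits there and nearby to a C9orf85 fragment and a truncated HIV-1 LTR are most likely incidental similarity matches rather than designed elements, as are the small ble, lacI and bom fragments in the backbone.

In bacteria the plasmid replicates from a high-copy ColE1/pUC-type origin and is selected with ampicillin through the β-lactamase gene. An f1 origin is also present. For mammalian cells, an SV40 early promoter drives the neomycin phosphotransferase gene, followed by an SV40 polyadenylation signal, which permits G418 selection of stable transfectants. As one of a set of deletion mutants, the construct fits structure–function mapping of SLNCR1, and the associated work linked a conserved SRA1-like region of this lncRNA to melanoma invasion.
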