Addgene plasmid #86819: pCDNA3.1(-) + SLNCR1 _462-699
Purpose: mammalian expression of lncRNA LINC00673/SLNCR1 deletion construct
Depositing lab: Carl Novina. Depositing organization: Dana-Farber Cancer Institute. Publication: The lncRNA SLNCR1 Mediates Melanoma Invasion through a Conserved SRA1-like Region. Schmidt K, Joyce CE, Buquicchio F, Brown A, Ritz J, Distel RJ, Yoon CH, Novina CD. Cell Rep. 2016 May 31;15(9):2025-37. doi: 10.1016/j.celrep.2016.04.018. Epub 2016 May 19. PubMed 27210747.
Backbone
  Vector backbone: pCDNA3.1 (-)
  Vector type: Mammalian Expression
  Selectable markers: Neomycin (select with G418)
Growth in bacteria
  Bacterial resistance: Ampicillin, 100 μg/mL
  Growth temperature: 37°C
  Growth strain: DH5alpha
  Copy number: High Copy
Gene/Insert
  Gene/Insert name: LINC00673 (alt names: HI-LNC75; LUCAIR1)
  Species: H. sapiens (human)
  Entrez Gene: LINC00673 (a.k.a. ERRLR01, HI-LNC75, HILNC75, LUCAIR1, RASON, SLNCR, SLNCR1)
  Promoter: CMV
  Cloning method: Restriction Enzyme; 5′ cloning site HindIII (not destroyed); 3′ cloning site HindIII (not destroyed)
  Sequencing primers: 5′ T7; 3′ BGHR
Terms and licenses: Academic/Nonprofit Terms; Industry Terms: Not Available to Industry
How to cite: pCDNA3.1(-) + SLNCR1 _462-699 was a gift from Carl Novina (Addgene plasmid # 86819 ; http://n2t.net/addgene:86819 ; RRID:Addgene_86819)
